Addgene plasmid #170651: pGEX Syt1 C2AB (96-421) D365E V304C
Purpose: Expression of syt1 for purification in E. Coli
Depositing lab: Edwin Chapman. Depositing organization: University of Wisconsin, Madison. Publication: Molecular Basis for Synaptotagmin-1-Associated Neurodevelopmental Disorder. Bradberry MM, Courtney NA, Dominguez MJ, Lofquist SM, Knox AT, Sutton RB, Chapman ER. Neuron. 2020 Jul 8;107(1):52-64.e7. doi: 10.1016/j.neuron.2020.04.003. Epub 2020 May 1. PubMed 32362337.
Backbone
  Vector backbone: pGEX-4T
  Vector type: Bacterial Expression
Growth in bacteria
  Bacterial resistance: Ampicillin, 100 μg/mL
  Growth temperature: 37°C
  Growth strain: DH5alpha
  Copy number: Low Copy
Gene/Insert
  Gene/Insert name: SYT1
  Species: R. norvegicus (rat)
  Mutation: D365E, C277A, V304C
  Entrez Gene: Syt1 (a.k.a. P65)
  Cloning method: Ligation Independent Cloning
Terms and licenses: Academic/Nonprofit Terms; Industry Terms: Not Available to Industry
How to cite: pGEX Syt1 C2AB (96-421) D365E V304C was a gift from Edwin Chapman (Addgene plasmid # 170651 ; http://n2t.net/addgene:170651 ; RRID:Addgene_170651)
