[The description below was written by a language model from this plasmid's Addgene catalogue record and pLannotate feature annotations shown in this document.]
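Description:
pGEX Syt1 C2AB (96-421) D365E V304C is a bacterial expression plasmid of about 5.9 kb, built on the pGEX-4T backbone, for producing a fragment of rat synaptotagmin-1 in E. coli for purification. It replicates from a ColE1/pMB1-type origin and is selected with ampicillin through the β-lactamase (AmpR) gene and its own promoter. The catalogue lists it as low copy, whereas the automated annotation labels the origin generically as high-copy. Only short fragments of rop and the pBR322 bom region are detected. A residual lac promoter/lacZα segment and a small E. coli yciV (trpH) fragment are also annotated as backbone remnants.

Expression is driven by the strong hybrid tac promoter followed by a lac operator. The plasmid carries its own lacI gene, so transcription is repressed until it is induced with IPTG. The open reading frame begins with Schistosoma japonicum glutathione S-transferase, which serves as an N-terminal affinity and solubility tag. After a short linker comes the Syt1 fragment, which the name gives as residues 96-421, the cytoplasmic portion containing the tandem C2A and C2B calcium-binding domains. The annotation tool matched this insert to the mouse orthologue, but the record gives the species as rat.

The insert carries three substitutions: D365E, C277A and V304C. The associated publication concerns the molecular basis of synaptotagmin-1-associated neurodevelopmental disorder, so D365E is plausibly studied in that context. The record does not state the purpose of the C277A and V304C changes, although replacing one cysteine and introducing another at a new position is a pattern often used for site-specific labelling. The insert was introduced by ligation-independent cloning.
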