Features (pLannotate 1.2.2; 17 found; start..end, strand, type, name):
    183..211     +  promoter       tac promoter: strong E. coli promoter; hybrid between the trp and lac UV5 promoters
    219..235     +  protein_bind   lac operator: The lac repressor binds to the lac operator to inhibit transcription in E. coli. This inhibition can be relieved by adding lactose or isopropyl-β-D-thiogalactopyranoside (IPTG). lac repressor encoded by lacI
    258..911     +  CDS            GST26_SCHJA: Experimental evidence at protein level: Swiss-Prot protein existence level 1. GST isoenzymes appear to play a central role in the parasite detoxification system. Other functions are also suspected including a role in increasing the solubility of haematin in the parasite gut. From Schistosoma japonicum (Blood fluke).
    942..1916    +  CDS            Syt1 (fragment): SYT1_MOUSE - Experimental evidence at protein level: Swiss-Prot protein existence level 1. Calcium sensor that participates in triggering neurotransmitter release at the synapse (PubMed:11242035). May have a regulatory role in the membrane interactions during trafficking of synaptic vesicles at the active zone of the synapse (PubMed:7961887). It binds acidic phospholipids with a specificity that requires the presence of both an acidic head group and a diacyl backbone. A Ca(2+)- dependent interaction between synaptotagmin and putative receptors for activated protein kinase C has also been repor
   1945..1984    +  CDS            rop (fragment): Rop protein, which maintains plasmids at low copy number; rop
   2086..2126    +  misc_feature   bom (fragment): basis of mobility region from pBR322
   2231..2335    +  promoter       AmpR promoter: bla
   2336..3196    +  CDS            AmpR: β-lactamase; bla; confers resistance to ampicillin, carbenicillin, and related antibiotics
   3367..3955    +  rep_origin     ori: high-copy-number ColE1/pMB1/pBR322/pUC origin of replication
   4141..4192    -  misc_feature   bom (fragment): basis of mobility region from pBR322
   4199..4276    +  promoter       lacI promoter: lacI
   4277..5359    +  CDS            lacI: lac repressor; lacI; The lac repressor binds to the lac operator to inhibit transcription in E. coli. This inhibition can be relieved by adding lactose or isopropyl-β-D-thiogalactopyranoside (IPTG).
   5372..5393    +  protein_bind   CAP binding site: CAP binding activates transcription in the presence of cAMP. E. coli catabolite activator protein
   5408..5438    +  promoter       lac promoter: promoter for the E. coli lac operon
   5446..5462    +  protein_bind   lac operator: The lac repressor binds to the lac operator to inhibit transcription in E. coli. This inhibition can be relieved by adding lactose or isopropyl-β-D-thiogalactopyranoside (IPTG). lac repressor encoded by lacI
   5482..5655    +  CDS            lacZα: LacZα fragment of β-galactosidase; lacZ fragment
   5919..107     -  CDS            yciV (fragment) (across the origin): RNAAM_ECOLI - Also known as trpH From Escherichia coli (strain K12).
>Addgene plasmid #170651 | pGEX Syt1 C2AB (96-421) D365E V304C | addgene full sequence | sequence record 336417 | Addgene NGS Result
AGCTTATCGACTGCACGGTGCACCAATGCTTCTGGCGTCAGGCAGCCATCGGAAGCTGTGGTATGGCTGT
GCAGGTCGTAAATCACTGCATAATTCGTGTCGCTCAAGGCGCACTCCCGTTCTGGATAATGTTTTTTGCG
CCGACATCATAACGGTTCTGGCAAATATTCTGAAATGAGCTGTTGACAATTAATCATCGGCTCGTATAAT
GTGTGGAATTGTGAGCGGATAACAATTTCACACAGGAAACAGTATTCATGTCCCCTATACTAGGTTATTG
GAAAATTAAGGGCCTTGTGCAACCCACTCGACTTCTTTTGGAATATCTTGAAGAAAAATATGAAGAGCAT
TTGTATGAGCGCGATGAAGGTGATAAATGGCGAAACAAAAAGTTTGAATTGGGTTTGGAGTTTCCCAATC
TTCCTTATTATATTGATGGTGATGTTAAATTAACACAGTCTATGGCCATCATACGTTATATAGCTGACAA
GCACAACATGTTGGGTGGTTGTCCAAAAGAGCGTGCAGAGATTTCAATGCTTGAAGGAGCGGTTTTGGAT
ATTAGATACGGTGTTTCGAGAATTGCATATAGTAAAGACTTTGAAACTCTCAAAGTTGATTTTCTTAGCA
AGCTACCTGAAATGCTGAAAATGTTCGAAGATCGTTTATGTCATAAAACATATTTAAATGGTGATCATGT
AACCCATCCTGACTTCATGTTGTATGACGCTCTTGATGTTGTTTTATACATGGACCCAATGTGCCTGGAT
GCGTTCCCAAAATTAGTTTGTTTTAAAAAACGTATTGAAGCTATCCCACAAATTGATAAGTACTTGAAAT
CCAGCAAGTATATAGCATGGCCTTTGCAGGGCTGGCAAGCCACGTTTGGTGGTGGCGACCATCCTCCAAA
ATCGGATCTGGTTCCGCGTGGATCCATGGGAGGAAAGAACGCCATTAACATGAAAGACGTGAAAGACTTA
GGGAAGACCATGAAGGATCAGGCCCTTAAGGATGACGATGCTGAAACCGGACTGACTGATGGAGAAGAAA
AGGAAGAGCCCAAGGAAGAGGAGAAACTGGGAAAGCTCCAATATTCACTGGACTATGACTTCCAGAATAA
CCAGCTGTTGGTGGGAATCATCCAGGCTGCTGAACTGCCCGCCCTGGACATGGGGGGTACATCCGATCCA
TACGTCAAAGTCTTCCTGCTGCCTGACAAAAAGAAGAAATTTGAGACTAAAGTCCACCGGAAAACCCTCA
ATCCAGTCTTCAATGAACAATTTACTTTCAAGGTACCCTACTCGGAATTAGGTGGCAAAACCCTGGTGAT
GGCTGTGTATGACTTTGATCGCTTCTCCAAGCACGACATCATCGGAGAGTTCAAAGTTCCTATGAACACC
GTGGATTTTGGCCATGTGACCGAGGAGTGGCGCGATCTCCAGAGCGCTGAGAAAGAAGAGCAAGAGAAAC
TGGGTGACATCGCCTTCTCCCTCCGCTACGTCCCTACTGCCGGCAAACTGACTGTTGTCATTCTGGAAGC
CAAGAACCTGAAGAAGATGGATTGTGGTGGCTTATCTGATCCCTACGTGAAGATTCACCTGATGCAGAAC
GGTAAGAGGCTGAAGAAGAAAAAGACGACGATTAAGAAGAACACACTCAACCCCTACTACAACGAGTCCT
TCAGCTTTGAAGTTCCGTTCGAGCAAATCCAGAAAGTGCAAGTGGTGGTAACTGTTTTGGACTATGAGAA
GATTGGCAAGAACGACGCCATCGGAAAAGTCTTCGTTGGTTACAACAGCACTGGGGCGGAGCTGCGACAC
TGGTCAGACATGCTGGCCAACCCCCGGCGACCCATCGCACAGTGGCACACTCTGCAGGTAGAGGAGGAGG
TTGATGCCATGCTGGCTGTCAAGAAGTAAGAATTCATCGTGACTGACTGACGATCTGCCTCGCGCGTTTC
GGTGATGACGGTGAAAACCTCTGACACATGCAGCTCCCGGAGACGGTCACAGCTTGTCTGTAAGCGGATG
CCGGGAGCAGACAAGCCCGTCAGGGCGCGTCAGCGGGTGTTGGCGGGTGTCGGGGCGCAGCCATGACCCA
GTCACGTAGCGATAGCGGAGTGTATAATTCTTGAAGACGAAAGGGCCTCGTGATACGCCTATTTTTATAG
GTTAATGTCATGATAATAATGGTTTCTTAGACGTCAGGTGGCACTTTTCGGGGAAATGTGCGCGGAACCC
CTATTTGTTTATTTTTCTAAATACATTCAAATATGTATCCGCTCATGAGACAATAACCCTGATAAATGCT
TCAATAATATTGAAAAAGGAAGAGTATGAGTATTCAACATTTCCGTGTCGCCCTTATTCCCTTTTTTGCG
GCATTTTGCCTTCCTGTTTTTGCTCACCCAGAAACGCTGGTGAAAGTAAAAGATGCTGAAGATCAGTTGG
GTGCACGAGTGGGTTACATCGAACTGGATCTCAACAGCGGTAAGATCCTTGAGAGTTTTCGCCCCGAAGA
ACGTTTTCCAATGATGAGCACTTTTAAAGTTCTGCTATGTGGCGCGGTATTATCCCGTGTTGACGCCGGG
CAAGAGCAACTCGGTCGCCGCATACACTATTCTCAGAATGACTTGGTTGAGTACTCACCAGTCACAGAAA
AGCATCTTACGGATGGCATGACAGTAAGAGAATTATGCAGTGCTGCCATAACCATGAGTGATAACACTGC
GGCCAACTTACTTCTGACAACGATCGGAGGACCGAAGGAGCTAACCGCTTTTTTGCACAACATGGGGGAT
CATGTAACTCGCCTTGATCGTTGGGAACCGGAGCTGAATGAAGCCATACCAAACGACGAGCGTGACACCA
CGATGCCTGCAGCAATGGCAACAACGTTGCGCAAACTATTAACTGGCGAACTACTTACTCTAGCTTCCCG
GCAACAATTAATAGACTGGATGGAGGCGGATAAAGTTGCAGGACCACTTCTGCGCTCGGCCCTTCCGGCT
GGCTGGTTTATTGCTGATAAATCTGGAGCCGGTGAGCGTGGGTCTCGCGGTATCATTGCAGCACTGGGGC
CAGATGGTAAGCCCTCCCGTATCGTAGTTATCTACACGACGGGGAGTCAGGCAACTATGGATGAACGAAA
TAGACAGATCGCTGAGATAGGTGCCTCACTGATTAAGCATTGGTAACTGTCAGACCAAGTTTACTCATAT
ATACTTTAGATTGATTTAAAACTTCATTTTTAATTTAAAAGGATCTAGGTGAAGATCCTTTTTGATAATC
TCATGACCAAAATCCCTTAACGTGAGTTTTCGTTCCACTGAGCGTCAGACCCCGTAGAAAAGATCAAAGG
ATCTTCTTGAGATCCTTTTTTTCTGCGCGTAATCTGCTGCTTGCAAACAAAAAAACCACCGCTACCAGCG
GTGGTTTGTTTGCCGGATCAAGAGCTACCAACTCTTTTTCCGAAGGTAACTGGCTTCAGCAGAGCGCAGA
TACCAAATACTGTCCTTCTAGTGTAGCCGTAGTTAGGCCACCACTTCAAGAACTCTGTAGCACCGCCTAC
ATACCTCGCTCTGCTAATCCTGTTACCAGTGGCTGCTGCCAGTGGCGATAAGTCGTGTCTTACCGGGTTG
GACTCAAGACGATAGTTACCGGATAAGGCGCAGCGGTCGGGCTGAACGGGGGGTTCGTGCACACAGCCCA
GCTTGGAGCGAACGACCTACACCGAACTGAGATACCTACAGCGTGAGCTATGAGAAAGCGCCACGCTTCC
CGAAGGGAGAAAGGCGGACAGGTATCCGGTAAGCGGCAGGGTCGGAACAGGAGAGCGCACGAGGGAGCTT
CCAGGGGGAAACGCCTGGTATCTTTATAGTCCTGTCGGGTTTCGCCACCTCTGACTTGAGCGTCGATTTT
TGTGATGCTCGTCAGGGGGGCGGAGCCTATGGAAAAACGCCAGCAACGCGGCCTTTTTACGGTTCCTGGC
CTTTTGCTGGCCTTTTGCTCACATGTTCTTTCCTGCGTTATCCCCTGATTCTGTGGATAACCGTATTACC
GCCTTTGAGTGAGCTGATACCGCTCGCCGCAGCCGAACGACCGAGCGCAGCGAGTCAGTGAGCGAGGAAG
CGGAAGAGCGCCTGATGCGGTATTTTCTCCTTACGCATCTGTGCGGTATTTCACACCGCATAAATTCCGA
CACCATCGAATGGCGCAAAACCTTTCGCGGTATGGCATGATAGCGCCCGGAAGAGAGTCAATTCAGGGTG
GTGAATGTGAAACCAGTAACGTTATACGATGTCGCAGAGTATGCCGGTGTCTCTTATCAGACCGTTTCCC
GCGTGGTGAACCAGGCCAGCCACGTTTCTGCGAAAACGCGGGAAAAAGTGGAAGCGGCGATGGCGGAGCT
GAATTACATTCCCAACCGCGTGGCACAACAACTGGCGGGCAAACAGTCGTTGCTGATTGGCGTTGCCACC
TCCAGTCTGGCCCTGCACGCGCCGTCGCAAATTGTCGCGGCGATTAAATCTCGCGCCGATCAACTGGGTG
CCAGCGTGGTGGTGTCGATGGTAGAACGAAGCGGCGTCGAAGCCTGTAAAGCGGCGGTGCACAATCTTCT
CGCGCAACGCGTCAGTGGGCTGATCATTAACTATCCGCTGGATGACCAGGATGCCATTGCTGTGGAAGCT
GCCTGCACTAATGTTCCGGCGTTATTTCTTGATGTCTCTGACCAGACACCCATCAACAGTATTATTTTCT
CCCATGAAGACGGTACGCGACTGGGCGTGGAGCATCTGGTCGCATTGGGTCACCAGCAAATCGCGCTGTT
AGCGGGCCCATTAAGTTCTGTCTCGGCGCGTCTGCGTCTGGCTGGCTGGCATAAATATCTCACTCGCAAT
CAAATTCAGCCGATAGCGGAACGGGAAGGCGACTGGAGTGCCATGTCCGGTTTTCAACAAACCATGCAAA
TGCTGAATGAGGGCATCGTTCCCACTGCGATGCTGGTTGCCAACGATCAGATGGCGCTGGGCGCAATGCG
CGCCATTACCGAGTCCGGGCTGCGCGTTGGTGCGGATATCTCGGTAGTGGGATACGACGATACCGAAGAC
AGCTCATGTTATATCCCGCCGTTAACCACCATCAAACAGGATTTTCGCCTGCTGGGGCAAACCAGCGTGG
ACCGCTTGCTGCAACTCTCTCAGGGCCAGGCGGTGAAGGGCAATCAGCTGTTGCCCGTCTCACTGGTGAA
AAGAAAAACCACCCTGGCGCCCAATACGCAAACCGCCTCTCCCCGCGCGTTGGCCGATTCATTAATGCAG
CTGGCACGACAGGTTTCCCGACTGGAAAGCGGGCAGTGAGCGCAACGCAATTAATGTAAGTTAGCTCACT
CATTAGGCACCCCAGGCTTTACACTTTATGCTTCCGGCTCGTATGTTGTGTGGAATTGTGAGCGGATAAC
AATTTCACACAGGAAACAGCTATGACCATGATTACGGATTCACTGGCCGTCGTTTTACAACGTCGTGACT
GGGAAAACCCTGGCGTTACCCAACTTAATCGCCTTGCAGCACATCCCCCTTTCGCCAGCTGGCGTAATAG
CGAAGAGGCCCGCACCGATCGCCCTTCCCAACAGTTGCGCAGCCTGAATGGCGAATGGCGCTTTGCCTGG
TTTCCGGCACCAGAAGCGGTGCCGGAAAGCTGGCTGGAGTGCGATCTTCCTGAGGCCGATACTGTCGTCG
TCCCCTCAAACTGGCAGATGCACGGTTACGATGCGCCCATCTACACCAACGTGACCTATCCCATTACGGT
CAATCCGCCGTTTGTTCCCACGGAGAATCCGACGGGTTGTTACTCGCTCACATTTAATGTTGATGAAAGC
TGGCTACAGGAAGGCCAGACGCGAATTATTTTTGATGGCGTTGGAATT
